Addgene plasmid #170073: PdnaK GFP pZa
Purpose: GFP expression under the control of E. coli dnaK promoter
Depositing lab: Urartu Seker. Depositing organization: Bilkent University UNAM, Nanotechnology Research Center. Publication: Genetic Circuits To Detect Nanomaterial Triggered Toxicity through Engineered Heat Shock Response Mechanism. Saltepe B, Bozkurt EU, Haciosmanoglu N, Seker UOS. ACS Synth Biol. 2019 Oct 18;8(10):2404-2417. doi: 10.1021/acssynbio.9b00291. Epub 2019 Oct 2. PubMed 31536326.
Backbone
  Vector backbone: pZa
  Backbone size w/o insert (bp): 2051
  Total vector size (bp): 2768
  Vector type: Bacterial Expression, Synthetic Biology
Growth in bacteria
  Bacterial resistance: Chloramphenicol, 25 μg/mL
  Growth temperature: 37°C
  Growth strain: DH5alpha
  Copy number: Low Copy
Gene/Insert
  Gene/Insert name: Green fluorescent protein (alt name: GFP)
  Species: Bacteria
  Insert size (bp): 717
  Promoter: PdnaK
  Cloning method: Gibson Cloning
  Sequencing primers: 5′ TACGCCCGGTAGTGATCTTAT
Terms and licenses: Academic/Nonprofit Terms; Industry Terms: Not Available to Industry
How to cite: PdnaK GFP pZa was a gift from Urartu Seker (Addgene plasmid # 170073 ; http://n2t.net/addgene:170073 ; RRID:Addgene_170073)
