[The description below was written by a language model from this plasmid's Addgene catalogue record and pLannotate feature annotations shown in this document.]
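Description:
PdnaK GFP pZa is a small bacterial expression plasmid (about 2.8 kb) built on the pZa backbone for synthetic biology work in E. coli. It replicates from a p15A origin, which the catalogue lists as low copy and which is compatible with ColE1-type plasmids, so it can be maintained alongside a second construct. Selection is by chloramphenicol, through a chloramphenicol acetyltransferase gene driven by its own cat promoter and closed off by the phage lambda t0 terminator. The automated annotation also flags a short RSF ori fragment next to the p15A origin. At only a few dozen bases, this is most likely a region of sequence similarity rather than a second functional origin.

The payload is a green fluorescent protein coding sequence of roughly 717 bp, placed under the E. coli dnaK promoter by Gibson assembly. The rrnB T1 terminator lies just downstream of it across the plasmid's circular junction. The dnaK promoter itself is not annotated in the feature table, but it presumably occupies the unannotated stretch between the cat promoter and the reporter open reading frame. The annotation tool labels that open reading frame as hfriFP, whereas the catalogue simply calls it GFP, so the record does not settle the exact variant.

Because dnaK is a classic heat shock gene, its promoter couples fluorescence output to activation of the cellular heat shock and protein stress response. This makes the plasmid a whole-cell stress reporter. The associated publication describes genetic circuits that use an engineered heat shock response to detect toxicity triggered by nanomaterials.
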