Features (pLannotate 1.2.2; 7 found; start..end, strand, type, name):
     11..97      +  terminator     rrnB T1 terminator: Escherichia coli rrnB; transcription terminator T1 from the E. coli rrnB gene
    123..178     -  rep_origin     RSF ori (fragment): Plasmids containing the RSF 1030 origin of replication can be propagated in E. coli cells that contain additional plasmids with compatible origins.
    266..811     -  rep_origin     p15A ori: Plasmids containing the medium-copy-number p15A origin of replication can be propagated in E. coli cells that contain a second plasmid with the ColE1 origin.
    925..1019    -  terminator     lambda t0 terminator: transcription terminator from phage lambda
   1040..1699    -  CDS            CmR: chloramphenicol acetyltransferase; cat; confers resistance to chloramphenicol
   1700..1802    -  promoter       cat promoter: promoter of the E. coli cat gene encoding chloramphenicol acetyltransferase
   2044..2757    +  CDS            hfriFP: hfriFP is a fluorescent protein published in 2013, derived from Herbaspirillum frisingense.
>Addgene plasmid #170073 | PdnaK GFP pZa | addgene full sequence | sequence record 343074 | Addgene NGS Result
CGCGTGGCATCAAATAAAACGAAAGGCTCAGTCGAAAGACTGGGCCTTTCGTTTTATCTGTTGTTTGTCG
GTGAACGCTCTCCTGAGTAGGACAAATCCGCCGCCCTAGACCTAGGGATATATTCCGCTTCCTCGCTCAC
TGACTCGCTACGCTCGGTCGTTCGACTGCGGCGAGCGGAAATGGCTTACGAACGGGGCGGAGATTTCCTG
GAAGATGCCAGGAAGATACTTAACAGGGAAGTGAGAGGGCCGCGGCAAAGCCGTTTTTCCATAGGCTCCG
CCCCCCTGACAAGCATCACGAAATCTGACGCTCAAATCAGTGGTGGCGAAACCCGACAGGACTATAAAGA
TACCAGGCGTTTCCCCCTGGCGGCTCCCTCGTGCGCTCTCCTGTTCCTGCCTTTCGGTTTACCGGTGTCA
TTCCGCTGTTATGGCCGCGTTTGTCTCATTCCACGCCTGACACTCAGTTCCGGGTAGGCAGTTCGCTCCA
AGCTGGACTGTATGCACGAACCCCCCGTTCAGTCCGACCGCTGCGCCTTATCCGGTAACTATCGTCTTGA
GTCCAACCCGGAAAGACATGCAAAAGCACCACTGGCAGCAGCCACTGGTAATTGATTTAGAGGAGTTAGT
CTTGAAGTCATGCGCCGGTTAAGGCTAAACTGAAAGGACAAGTTTTGGTGACTGCGCTCCTCCAAGCCAG
TTACCTCGGTTCAAAGAGTTGGTAGCTCAGAGAACCTTCGAAAAACCGCCCTGCAAGGCGGTTTTTTCGT
TTTCAGAGCAAGAGATTACGCGCAGACCAAAACGATCTCAAGAAGATCATCTTATTAATCAGATAAAATA
TTTCTAGATTTCAGTGCAATTTATCTCTTCAAATGTAGCACCTGAAGTCAGCCCCATACGATATAAGTTG
TTACTAGTGCTTGGATTCTCACCAATAAAAAACGCCCGGCGGCAACCGAGCGTTCTGAACAAATCCAGAT
GGAGTTCTGAGGTCATTACTGGATCTATCAACAGGAGTCCAAGCGAGCTCGATATCAAATTACGCCCCGC
CCTGCCACTCATCGCAGTACTGTTGTAATTCATTAAGCATTCTGCCGACATGGAAGCCATCACAAACGGC
ATGATGAACCTGAATCGCCAGCGGCATCAGCACCTTGTCGCCTTGCGTATAATATTTGCCCATGGTGAAA
ACGGGGGCGAAGAAGTTGTCCATATTGGCCACGTTTAAATCAAAACTGGTGAAACTCACCCAGGGATTGG
CTGAGACGAAAAACATATTCTCAATAAACCCTTTAGGGAAATAGGCCAGGTTTTCACCGTAACACGCCAC
ATCTTGCGAATATATGTGTAGAAACTGCCGGAAATCGTCGTGGTATTCACTCCAGAGCGATGAAAACGTT
TCAGTTTGCTCATGGAAAACGGTGTAACAAGGGTGAACACTATCCCATATCACCAGCTCACCGTCTTTCA
TTGCCATACGGAATTCCGGATGAGCATTCATCAGGCGGGCAAGAATGTGAATAAAGGCCGGATAAAACTT
GTGCTTATTTTTCTTTACGGTCTTTAAAAAGGCCGTAATATCCAGCTGAACGGTCTGGTTATAGGTACAT
TGAGCAACTGACTGAAATGCCTCAAAATGTTCTTTACGATGCCATTGGGATATATCAACGGTGGTATATC
CAGTGATTTTTTTCTCCATTTTAGCTTCCTTAGCTCCTGAAAATCTCGATAACTCAAAAAATACGCCCGG
TAGTGATCTTATTTCATTATGGTGAAAGTTGGAACCTCTTACGTGCCGATCAACGTCTCATTTTCGCCAG
ATATCGACGTCCTCGAGAAAAGCACAAAAAATTTTTGCATCTCCCCCTTGATGACGTGGTTTACGACCCC
ATTTAGTAGTCAACCGCAGTGAGTGAGTCTGCAAAAAAATGAAATTGGGCAGTTGAAACCAGACGTTTCG
CCCCTATTACAGACTCACAACCACATGATGACCGAATATATAGTGGAGACGTTTAGATGAAAGAGGAGAA
AACGCGTGGTACCATGCGTAAAGGAGAAGAACTTTTCACTGGAGTTGTCCCAATTCTTGTTGAATTAGAT
GGTGATGTTAATGGGCACAAATTTTCTGTCAGTGGAGAGGGTGAAGGTGATGCAACATACGGAAAACTTA
CCCTTAAATTTATTTGCACTACTGGAAAACTACCTGTTCCATGGCCAACACTTGTCACTACTTTCGGTTA
TGGTGTTCAATGCTTTGCGAGATACCCAGATCATATGAAACAGCATGACTTTTTCAAGAGTGCCATGCCC
GAAGGTTATGTACAGGAAAGAACTATATTTTTCAAAGATGACGGGAACTACAAGACACGTGCTGAAGTCA
AGTTTGAAGGTGATACCCTTGTTAATAGAATCGAGTTAAAAGGTATTGATTTTAAAGAAGATGGAAACAT
TCTTGGACACAAATTGGAATACAACTATAACTCACACAATGTATACATCATGGCAGACAAACAAAAGAAT
GGAATCAAAGTTAACTTCAAAATTAGACACAACATTGAAGATGGAAGCGTTCAACTAGCAGACCATTATC
AACAAAATACTCCAATTGGCGATGGCCCTGTCCTTTTACCAGACAACCATTACCTGTCCACACAATCTGC
CCTTTCGAAAGATCCCAACGAAAAGAGAGACCACATGGTCCTTCTTGAGTTTGTAACAGCTGCTGGGATT
ACACATGGCATGGATGAACTATACAAATAAAAGCTTA
